Addgene plasmid #210567: pHR-SIN-BX SpyCatcher003-(short)mCD80
Purpose: Expresses Spycatcher003 on the cell surface using mouse CD80 (short) hinge, transmembrane, and cytoplasmic domain
Depositing lab: Omer Dushek. Depositing organization: University of Oxford. Publication: Using CombiCells, a platform for titration and combinatorial display of cell surface ligands, to study T-cell antigen sensitivity modulation by accessory receptors. Patel A, Andre V, Eguiguren SB, Barton MI, Burton J, Denham EM, Pettmann J, Morch AM, Kutuzov MA, Siller-Farfan JA, Dustin ML, van der Merwe PA, Dushek O. EMBO J. 2024 Jan;43(1):132-150. doi: 10.1038/s44318-023-00012-1. Epub 2023 Dec 18. PubMed 38177315.
Backbone
  Vector backbone: pHR-SIN
  Backbone size w/o insert (bp): 10000
  Total vector size (bp): 10621
  Vector type: Mammalian Expression, Lentiviral
Growth in bacteria
  Bacterial resistance: Ampicillin, 100 μg/mL
  Growth temperature: 37°C
  Growth strain: NEB Stable
  Copy number: High Copy
Gene/Insert
  Gene/Insert name: Spycatcher003 fused to mouse CD80 (short hinge + transmembrane + cytoplasmic domain) (alt name: mCD80(short)-Spycatcher003)
  Species: M. musculus (mouse), Synthetic
  Insert size (bp): 621
  Promoter: SFFV
  Cloning method: Gibson Cloning
  Sequencing primers: 5′ GAGACAGACACACTCCTGCTATGG; 3′ AAGGAAGACGGTCTGTTCAGCT
Terms and licenses: Academic/Nonprofit Terms; Industry Terms: Not Available to Industry
Depositor comments: Please visit https://www.biorxiv.org/content/10.1101/2023.06.15.545075v2 for bioRxiv preprint
How to cite: pHR-SIN-BX SpyCatcher003-(short)mCD80 was a gift from Omer Dushek (Addgene plasmid # 210567 ; http://n2t.net/addgene:210567 ; RRID:Addgene_210567)
