[The description below was written by a language model from this plasmid's Addgene catalogue record and pLannotate feature annotations shown in this document.]
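Description:
pHR-SIN-BX SpyCatcher003-(short)mCD80 is a self-inactivating HIV-1-based lentiviral transfer plasmid built on the pHR-SIN backbone for mammalian expression. It is maintained in E. coli through a high-copy ColE1/pUC-type origin and selected with ampicillin (AmpR/β-lactamase). The viral portion carries a truncated 5' LTR, the Ψ packaging signal running into a gag fragment, the Rev response element, the cPPT/CTS and a ΔU3 3' LTR. Together these allow the genomic RNA to be exported, packaged and integrated when packaging functions are supplied in trans, while the U3 deletion disables LTR promoter activity after integration. The backbone also retains remnants typical of older pHR vectors, including an SV40 promoter followed by gpt fragments, SV40 small t intron and poly(A) sequences, and fragments of nef, TcR, rop and lacI. No mammalian drug-selection marker or fluorescent reporter is annotated within the proviral region.

The payload is driven by the internal SFFV promoter and followed by a WPRE to enhance transcript stability and expression. An Igκ leader peptide directs the protein into the secretory pathway. The unannotated stretch between the leader and the Cd80 fragment presumably encodes SpyCatcher003, though the annotation tool does not label it. This is fused to a short hinge, transmembrane and cytoplasmic segment of mouse CD80, which anchors SpyCatcher003 on the cell surface. Displayed SpyCatcher003 can covalently capture SpyTag-bearing proteins, and the associated work used this for titratable, combinatorial display of surface ligands in studies of T-cell antigen sensitivity. The catalogue gives a total size of 10,621 bp, whereas the sequenced record is 9,579 nt; the backbone figure appears to be approximate.
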