Features (pLannotate 1.2.2; 34 found; start..end, strand, type, name):
      8..91      +  CDS            large T antigen (fragment): large T antigen from SV40 (simian virus 40)
    114..248     +  polyA_signal   SV40 poly(A) signal: SV40 polyadenylation signal
    415..744     +  CDS            nef (fragment): NEF_HV1BR - Experimental evidence at protein level: Swiss-Prot protein existence level 1. Extracellular Nef protein targets CD4(+) T-lymphocytes for apoptosis by interacting with CXCR4 surface receptors (PubMed:14990729). From Human immunodeficiency virus type 1 group M subtype B (isolate BRU/LAI) (HIV-1).
    792..1049    +  LTR            5' LTR (truncated): truncated 5' long terminal repeat (LTR) from HIV-1
   1096..1221    +  misc_feature   HIV-1 Ψ: packaging signal of human immunodeficiency virus type 1
   1205..1543    +  CDS            HIV-1 gag (fragment): gag protein from human immunodeficiency virus 1; gag
   1718..1951    +  misc_feature   RRE: The Rev response element (RRE) of HIV-1 allows for Rev-dependent mRNA export from the nucleus to the cytoplasm.
   2328..2428    +  CDS            Rev (fragment): human immunodeficiency virus 1 (HIV-1) Rev protein; rev; enhances nuclear export of unspliced and incompletely spliced viral mRNAs
   2465..2582    +  misc_feature   cPPT/CTS: central polypurine tract and central termination sequence of HIV-1
   2619..2651    -  misc_feature   MCS (fragment): pBluescript multiple cloning site
   2735..3142    +  promoter       SFFV promoter: spleen focus-forming virus long terminal repeat (LTR) promoter
   3168..3230    +  sig_peptide    Igκ leader: leader sequence from mouse immunoglobulin κ light chain
   3594..3791    +  CDS            Cd80 (fragment): CD80_MOUSE - Also known as B7. Experimental evidence at protein level: Swiss-Prot protein existence level 1. Involved in the costimulatory signal essential for T lymphocytes activation. T-cell proliferation and cytokine production is induced by the binding of CD28 or CTLA-4 to this receptor. From Mus musculus (Mouse).
   3805..3835    +  misc_feature   MCS (fragment): pUC18/19 multiple cloning site
   3836..3854    +  misc_feature   MCS (fragment): pBluescript multiple cloning site
   3854..4442    +  misc_feature   WPRE: woodchuck hepatitis virus posttranscriptional regulatory element
   4443..4462    +  misc_feature   MCS (fragment): pBluescript multiple cloning site
   4486..4554    +  CDS            nef (fragment): NEF_HV1Z2 - Experimental evidence at protein level: Swiss-Prot protein existence level 1. Extracellular Nef protein targets CD4(+) T-lymphocytes for apoptosis by interacting with CXCR4 surface receptors. From Human immunodeficiency virus type 1 group M subtype D (isolate Z2/CDC-Z34) (HIV-1).
   4556..4789    +  LTR            3' LTR (ΔU3): self-inactivating 3' long terminal repeat (LTR) from HIV-1
   4814..4832    -  promoter       SP6 promoter: promoter for bacteriophage SP6 RNA polymerase
   5060..5339    +  CDS            TcR (fragment): tetracycline efflux protein; tet; confers resistance to tetracycline
   5340..5388    -  misc_feature   bom (fragment): basis of mobility region from pBR322
   5490..5525    -  CDS            rop (fragment): Rop protein, which maintains plasmids at low copy number; rop
   5620..5724    +  promoter       AmpR promoter: bla
   5725..6585    +  CDS            AmpR: β-lactamase; bla; confers resistance to ampicillin, carbenicillin, and related antibiotics
   6756..7344    +  rep_origin     ori: high-copy-number ColE1/pMB1/pBR322/pUC origin of replication
   7527..7583    +  CDS            lacI (fragment): lac repressor; lacI; The lac repressor binds to the lac operator to inhibit transcription in E. coli. This inhibition can be relieved by adding lactose or isopropyl-β-D-thiogalactopyranoside (IPTG).
   7590..7919    +  promoter       SV40 promoter: SV40 enhancer and early promoter
   8119..8238    +  CDS            gpt (fragment): XGPT_ECOLI - Also known as gpp, gxu. Experimental evidence at protein level: Swiss-Prot protein existence level 1. Purine salvage pathway enzyme that catalyzes the transfer of the ribosyl-5-phosphate group from 5-phospho-alpha-D-ribose 1- diphosphate (PRPP) to the N9 position of the 6-oxopurines guanine and xanthine to form the corresponding ribonucleotides GMP (guanosine 5'- monophosphate) and XMP (xanthosine 5'-monophosphate), with the release of PPi. To a lesser extent, also acts on hypoxanthine (PubMed:9100006, PubMed:3886014). Does not ribophosphorylate adenine (PubMed:3886014). From Esch
   8238..8573    +  CDS            gpt (fragment): XGPT_ECOLI - Also known as gpp, gxu. Experimental evidence at protein level: Swiss-Prot protein existence level 1. Purine salvage pathway enzyme that catalyzes the transfer of the ribosyl-5-phosphate group from 5-phospho-alpha-D-ribose 1- diphosphate (PRPP) to the N9 position of the 6-oxopurines guanine and xanthine to form the corresponding ribonucleotides GMP (guanosine 5'- monophosphate) and XMP (xanthosine 5'-monophosphate), with the release of PPi. To a lesser extent, also acts on hypoxanthine (PubMed:9100006, PubMed:3886014). Does not ribophosphorylate adenine (PubMed:3886014). From Esch
   8668..8973    +  CDS            frsA (fragment): FRSA_ECOLI - Also known as yafA. Experimental evidence at protein level: Swiss-Prot protein existence level 1. Catalyzes the hydrolysis of esters (PubMed:15808744). Displays esterase activity toward pNP-butyrate (PubMed:15808744). May stimulate mixed-acid fermentation by acting as a fermentation/respiration switch that down-regulates respiration and up- regulates fermentation rates (PubMed:15169777). From Escherichia coli (strain K12).
   8977..9051    +  CDS            small t antigen (fragment): SV40 (simian virus 40) small t antigen
   9053..9118    +  intron         small t intron: SV40 (simian virus 40) small t antigen intron
   9248..9268    +  CDS            SV40 NLS: nuclear localization signal of SV40 (simian virus 40) large T antigen
>Addgene plasmid #210567 | pHR-SIN-BX SpyCatcher003-(short)mCD80 | addgene full sequence | sequence record 417655 | Addgene NGS Result
GACTAGAGATCATAATCAGCCATACCACATTTGTAGAGGTTTTACTTGCTTTAAAAAACCTCCCACACCT
CCCCCTGAACCTGAAACATAAAATGAATGCAATTGTTGTTGTTAACTTGTTTATTGCAGCTTATAATGGT
TACAAATAAAGCAATAGCATCACAAATTTCACAAATAAAGCATTTTTTTCACTGCATTCTAGTTGTGGTT
TGTCCAAACTCATCAATGTATCTTATCATGTCTGGATCAACTGGATAACTCAAGCTAACCAAAATCATCC
CAAACTTCCCACCCCATACCCTATTACCACTGCCAATTACCTGTGGTTTCATTTACTCTAAACCTGTGAT
TCCTCTGAATTATTTTCATTTTAAAGAAATTGTATTTGTTAAATATGTACTACAAACTTAGTAGTTGGAA
GGGCTAATTCACTCCCAAAGAAGACAAGATATCCTTGATCTGTGGATCTACCACACACAAGGCTACTTCC
CTGATTAGCAGAACTACACACCAGGGCCAGGGGTCAGATATCCACTGACCTTTGGATGGTGCTACAAGCT
AGTACCAGTTGAGCCAGATAAGGTAGAAGAGGCCAATAAAGGAGAGAACACCAGCTTGTTACACCCTGTG
AGCCTGCATGGGATGGATGACCCGGAGAGAGAAGTGTTAGAGTGGAGGTTTGACAGCCGCCTAGCATTTC
ATCACGTGGCCCGAGAGCTGCATCCGGAGTACTTCAAGAACTGCTGATATCGAGCTTGCTACAAGGGACT
TTCCGCTGGGGACTTTCCAGGGAGGCGTGGCCTGGGCGGGACTGGGGAGTGGCGAGCCCTCAGATCCTGC
ATATAAGCAGCTGCTTTTTGCCTGTACTGGGTCTCTCTGGTTAGACCAGATCTGAGCCTGGGAGCTCTCT
GGCTAACTAGGGAACCCACTGCTTAAGCCTCAATAAAGCTTGCCTTGAGTGCTTCAAGTAGTGTGTGCCC
GTCTGTTGTGTGACTCTGGTAACTAGAGATCCCTCAGACCCTTTTAGTCAGTGTGGAAAATCTCTAGCAG
TGGCGCCCGAACAGGGACTTGAAAGCGAAAGGGAAACCAGAGGAGCTCTCTCGACGCAGGACTCGGCTTG
CTGAAGCGCGCACGGCAAGAGGCGAGGGGCGGCGACTGGTGAGTACGCCAAAAATTTTGACTAGCGGAGG
CTAGAAGGAGAGAGATGGGTGCGAGAGCGTCAGTATTAAGCGGGGGAGAATTAGATCGCGATGGGAAAAA
ATTCGGTTAAGGCCAGGGGGAAAGAAAAAATATAAATTAAAACATATAGTATGGGCAAGCAGGGAGCTAG
AACGATTCGCAGTTAATCCTGGCCTGTTAGAAACATCAGAAGGCTGTAGACAAATACTGGGACAGCTACA
ACCATCCCTTCAGACAGGATCAGAAGAACTTAGATCATTATATAATACAGTAGCAACCCTCTATTGTGTG
CATCAAAGGATAGAGATAAAAGACACCAAGGAAGCTTTAGACAAGATAGAGGAAGAGCAAAACAAAAGTA
AGACCACCGCACAGCAAGCGGCCGGCCGCTGATCTTCAGACCTGGAGGAGGAGATATGAGGGACAATTGG
AGAAGTGAATTATATAAATATAAAGTAGTAAAAATTGAACCATTAGGAGTAGCACCCACCAAGGCAAAGA
GAAGAGTGGTGCAGAGAGAAAAAAGAGCAGTGGGAATAGGAGCTTTGTTCCTTGGGTTCTTGGGAGCAGC
AGGAAGCACTATGGGCGCAGCGTCAATGACGCTGACGGTACAGGCCAGACAATTATTGTCTGGTATAGTG
CAGCAGCAGAACAATTTGCTGAGGGCTATTGAGGCGCAACAGCATCTGTTGCAACTCACAGTCTGGGGCA
TCAAGCAGCTCCAGGCAAGAATCCTGGCTGTGGAAAGATACCTAAAGGATCAACAGCTCCTGGGGATTTG
GGGTTGCTCTGGAAAACTCATTTGCACCACTGCTGTGCCTTGGAATGCTAGTTGGAGTAATAAATCTCTG
GAACAGATTTGGAATCACACGACCTGGATGGAGTGGGACAGAGAAATTAACAATTACACAAGCTTAATAC
ACTCCTTAATTGAAGAATCGCAAAACCAGCAAGAAAAGAATGAACAAGAATTATTGGAATTAGATAAATG
GGCAAGTTTGTGGAATTGGTTTAACATAACAAATTGGCTGTGGTATATAAAATTATTCATAATGATAGTA
GGAGGCTTGGTAGGTTTAAGAATAGTTTTTGCTGTACTTTCTATAGTGAATAGAGTTAGGCAGGGATATT
CACCATTATCGTTTCAGACCCACCTCCCAACCCCGAGGGGACCCGACAGGCCCGAAGGAATAGAAGAAGA
AGGTGGAGAGAGAGACAGAGACAGATCCATTCGATTAGTGAACGGATCTCGACGGTATCGCCAAATGGCA
GTATTCATCCACAATTTTAAAAGAAAAGGGGGGATTGGGGGGTACAGTGCAGGGGAAAGAATAGTAGACA
TAATAGCAACAGACATACAAACTAAAGAATTACAAAAACAAATTACAAAAATTCAAAATTTTCGGGTTTA
TTACAGGGACAGCAGAGATCCAGTTTGGATCGATAAGCTTGATATCGAATTCCTGCAGCCCCGATAAAAT
AAAAGATTTTATTTAGTCTCCAGAAAAAGGGGGGAATGAAAGACCCCACCTGTAGGTTTGGCAAGCTAGC
TGCAGTAACGCCATTTTGCAAGGCATGGAAAAATACCAAACCAAGAATAGAGAAGTTCAGATCAAGGGCG
GGTACATGAAAATAGCTAACGTTGGGCCAAACAGGATATCTGCGGTGAGCAGTTTCGGCCCCGGCCCGGG
GCCAAGAACAGATGGTCACCGCAGTTTCGGCCCCGGCCCGAGGCCAAGAACAGATGGTCCCCAGATATGG
CCCAACCCTCAGCAGTTTCTTAAGACCCATCAGATGTTTCCAGGCTCCCCCAAGGACCTGAAATGACCCT
GCGCCTTATTTGAATTAACCAATCAGCCTGCTTCTCGCTTCTGTTCGCGCGCTTCTGCTTCCCGAGCTCT
ATAAAAGAGCTCACAACCCCTCACTCGGCGCGCCAGTCCTCCGACAGACTGAGTCGCCCGGGGGGGATCC
CGGTACTCGAGGCCACCATGGAGACAGACACACTCCTGCTATGGGTACTGCTGCTCTGGGTTCCAGGTTC
CACTGGTGACGTGACCACACTGTCCGGACTGTCTGGAGAGCAGGGACCATCCGGCGACATGACCACAGAG
GAGGATTCTGCCACACACATCAAGTTCAGCAAGAGGGACGAGGACGGAAGAGAGCTGGCAGGAGCAACCA
TGGAGCTGAGGGATAGCTCCGGCAAGACCATCAGCACATGGATCTCCGACGGCCACGTGAAGGATTTCTA
CCTGTATCCCGGCAAGTACACCTTTGTGGAGACAGCAGCACCAGACGGATATGAGGTGGCAACCCCTATC
GAGTTTACAGTGAACGAGGACGGACAGGTGACCGTGGATGGAGAGGCAACAGAGGGCGATGCACACACCG
GATCTAGCGGATCTGGTGGAAGCCCTCCTGATAGCAAGAACACACTTGTGCTCTTTGGGGCAGGATTCGG
CGCAGTAATAACAGTCGTCGTCATCGTTGTCATCATCAAATGCTTCTGTAAGCACAGAAGCTGTTTCAGA
AGAAATGAGGCAAGCAGAGAAACAAACAACAGCCTTACCTTCGGGCCTGAAGAAGCATTAGCTGAACAGA
CCGTCTTCCTTTAGGCGGCCGCGACTCTAGAGTCGACCTGCAGGCATGCAAGCTTGATATCAAGCTTATC
GATAATCAACCTCTGGATTACAAAATTTGTGAAAGATTGACTGGTATTCTTAACTATGTTGCTCCTTTTA
CGCTATGTGGATACGCTGCTTTAATGCCTTTGTATCATGCTATTGCTTCCCGTATGGCTTTCATTTTCTC
CTCCTTGTATAAATCCTGGTTGCTGTCTCTTTATGAGGAGTTGTGGCCCGTTGTCAGGCAACGTGGCGTG
GTGTGCACTGTGTTTGCTGACGCAACCCCCACTGGTTGGGGCATTGCCACCACCTGTCAGCTCCTTTCCG
GGACTTTCGCTTTCCCCCTCCCTATTGCCACGGCGGAACTCATCGCCGCCTGCCTTGCCCGCTGCTGGAC
AGGGGCTCGGCTGTTGGGCACTGACAATTCCGTGGTGTTGTCGGGGAAATCATCGTCCTTTCCTTGGCTG
CTCGCCTGTGTTGCCACCTGGATTCTGCGCGGGACGTCCTTCTGCTACGTCCCTTCGGCCCTCAATCCAG
CGGACCTTCCTTCCCGCGGCCTGCTGCCGGCTCTGCGGCCTCTTCCGCGTCTTCGCCTTCGCCCTCAGAC
GAGTCGGATCTCCCTTTGGGCCGCCTCCCCGCATCGATACCGTCGACCTCGATCGAGGGAATTAATTCGA
GCTCGGTACCTTTAAGACCAATGACTTACAAGGCAGCTGTAGATCTTAGCCACTTTTTAAAAGAAAAGGG
GGGACTGGAAGGGCTAATTCACTCCCAACGAAGACAAGATCTGCTTTTTGCTTGTACTGGGTCTCTCTGG
TTAGACCAGATCTGAGCCTGGGAGCTCTCTGGCTAACTAGGGAACCCACTGCTTAAGCCTCAATAAAGCT
TGCCTTGAGTGCTTCAAGTAGTGTGTGCCCGTCTGTTGTGTGACTCTGGTAACTAGAGATCCCTCAGACC
CTTTTAGTCAGTGTGGAAAATCTCTAGCAGCATCTAGAATTAATTCCGTGTATTCTATAGTGTCACCTAA
ATCGTATGTGTATGATACATAAGGTTATGTATTAATTGTAGCCGCGTTCTAACGACAATATGTACAAGCC
TAATTGTGTAGCATCTGGCTTACTGAAGCAGACCCTATCATCTCTCTCGTAAACTGCCGTCAGAGTCGGT
TTGGTTGGACGAACCTTCTGAGTTTCTGGTAACGCCGTCCCGCACCCGGAAATGGTCAGCGAACCAATCA
GCAGGGTCATCGCTAGCCAGATCCTCTACGCCGGACGCATCGTGGCCGGCATCACCGGCGCCACAGGTGC
GGTTGCTGGCGCCTATATCGCCGACATCACCGATGGGGAAGATCGGGCTCGCCACTTCGGGCTCATGAGC
GCTTGTTTCGGCGTGGGTATGGTGGCAGGCCCCGTGGCCGGGGGACTGTTGGGCGCCATCTCCTTGCATG
CACCATTCCTTGCGGCGGCGGTGCTCAACGGCCTCAACCTACTACTGGGCTGCTTCCTAATGCAGGAGTC
GCATAAGGGAGAGCGTCGAATGGTGCACTCTCAGTACAATCTGCTCTGATGCCGCATAGTTAAGCCAGCC
CCGACACCCGCCAACACCCGCTGACGCGCCCTGACGGGCTTGTCTGCTCCCGGCATCCGCTTACAGACAA
GCTGTGACCGTCTCCGGGAGCTGCATGTGTCAGAGGTTTTCACCGTCATCACCGAAACGCGCGAGACGAA
AGGGCCTCGTGATACGCCTATTTTTATAGGTTAATGTCATGATAATAATGGTTTCTTAGACGTCAGGTGG
CACTTTTCGGGGAAATGTGCGCGGAACCCCTATTTGTTTATTTTTCTAAATACATTCAAATATGTATCCG
CTCATGAGACAATAACCCTGATAAATGCTTCAATAATATTGAAAAAGGAAGAGTATGAGTATTCAACATT
TCCGTGTCGCCCTTATTCCCTTTTTTGCGGCATTTTGCCTTCCTGTTTTTGCTCACCCAGAAACGCTGGT
GAAAGTAAAAGATGCTGAAGATCAGTTGGGTGCACGAGTGGGTTACATCGAACTGGATCTCAACAGCGGT
AAGATCCTTGAGAGTTTTCGCCCCGAAGAACGTTTTCCAATGATGAGCACTTTTAAAGTTCTGCTATGTG
GCGCGGTATTATCCCGTATTGACGCCGGGCAAGAGCAACTCGGTCGCCGCATACACTATTCTCAGAATGA
CTTGGTTGAGTACTCACCAGTCACAGAAAAGCATCTTACGGATGGCATGACAGTAAGAGAATTATGCAGT
GCTGCCATAACCATGAGTGATAACACTGCGGCCAACTTACTTCTGACAACGATCGGAGGACCGAAGGAGC
TAACCGCTTTTTTGCACAACATGGGGGATCATGTAACTCGCCTTGATCGTTGGGAACCGGAGCTGAATGA
AGCCATACCAAACGACGAGCGTGACACCACGATGCCTGTAGCAATGGCAACAACGTTGCGCAAACTATTA
ACTGGCGAACTACTTACTCTAGCTTCCCGGCAACAATTAATAGACTGGATGGAGGCGGATAAAGTTGCAG
GACCACTTCTGCGCTCGGCCCTTCCGGCTGGCTGGTTTATTGCTGATAAATCTGGAGCCGGTGAGCGTGG
GTCTCGCGGTATCATTGCAGCACTGGGGCCAGATGGTAAGCCCTCCCGTATCGTAGTTATCTACACGACG
GGGAGTCAGGCAACTATGGATGAACGAAATAGACAGATCGCTGAGATAGGTGCCTCACTGATTAAGCATT
GGTAACTGTCAGACCAAGTTTACTCATATATACTTTAGATTGATTTAAAACTTCATTTTTAATTTAAAAG
GATCTAGGTGAAGATCCTTTTTGATAATCTCATGACCAAAATCCCTTAACGTGAGTTTTCGTTCCACTGA
GCGTCAGACCCCGTAGAAAAGATCAAAGGATCTTCTTGAGATCCTTTTTTTCTGCGCGTAATCTGCTGCT
TGCAAACAAAAAAACCACCGCTACCAGCGGTGGTTTGTTTGCCGGATCAAGAGCTACCAACTCTTTTTCC
GAAGGTAACTGGCTTCAGCAGAGCGCAGATACCAAATACTGTTCTTCTAGTGTAGCCGTAGTTAGGCCAC
CACTTCAAGAACTCTGTAGCACCGCCTACATACCTCGCTCTGCTAATCCTGTTACCAGTGGCTGCTGCCA
GTGGCGATAAGTCGTGTCTTACCGGGTTGGACTCAAGACGATAGTTACCGGATAAGGCGCAGCGGTCGGG
CTGAACGGGGGGTTCGTGCACACAGCCCAGCTTGGAGCGAACGACCTACACCGAACTGAGATACCTACAG
CGTGAGCTATGAGAAAGCGCCACGCTTCCCGAAGGGAGAAAGGCGGACAGGTATCCGGTAAGCGGCAGGG
TCGGAACAGGAGAGCGCACGAGGGAGCTTCCAGGGGGAAACGCCTGGTATCTTTATAGTCCTGTCGGGTT
TCGCCACCTCTGACTTGAGCGTCGATTTTTGTGATGCTCGTCAGGGGGGCGGAGCCTATGGAAAAACGCC
AGCAACGCGGCCTTTTTACGGTTCCTGGCCTTTTGCTGGCCTTTTGCTCACATGTTCTTTCCTGCGTTAT
CCCCTGATTCTGTGGATAACCGTATTACCGCCTTTGAGTGAGCTGATACCGCTCGCCGCAGCCGAACGAC
CGAGCGCAGCGAGTCAGTGAGCGAGGAAGCGGAAGAGCGCCCAATACGCAAACCGCCTCTCCCCGCGCGT
TGGCCGATTCATTAATGCAGCTGTGGAATGTGTGTCAGTTAGGGTGTGGAAAGTCCCCAGGCTCCCCAGC
AGGCAGAAGTATGCAAAGCATGCATCTCAATTAGTCAGCAACCAGGTGTGGAAAGTCCCCAGGCTCCCCA
GCAGGCAGAAGTATGCAAAGCATGCATCTCAATTAGTCAGCAACCATAGTCCCGCCCCTAACTCCGCCCA
TCCCGCCCCTAACTCCGCCCAGTTCCGCCCATTCTCCGCCCCATGGCTGACTAATTTTTTTTATTTATGC
AGAGGCCGAGGCCGCCTCGGCCTCTGAGCTATTCCAGAAGTAGTGAGGAGGCTTTTTTGGAGGCCTAGGC
TTTTGCAAAAAGCTTGGACACAAGACAGGCTTGCGAGATATGTTTGAGAATACCACTTTATCCCGCGTCA
GGGAGAGGCAGTGCGTAAAAAGACGCGGACTCATGTGAAATACTGGTTTTTAGTGCGCCAGATCTCTATA
ATCTCGCGCAACCTATTTTCCCCTCGAACACTTTTTAAGCCGTAGATAAACAGGCTGGGACACTTCACAT
GAGCGAAAAATACATCGTCACCTGGGACATGTTGCAGATCCATGCACGTAAACTCGCAAGCCGACTGATG
CCTTCTGAACAATGGAAAGGCATTATTGCCGTAAGCCGTGGCGGTCTGTACCGGGTGCGTTACTGGCGCG
TGAACTGGGTATTCGTCATGTCGATACCGTTTGTATTTCCAGCTACGATCACGACAACCAGCGCGAGCTT
AAAGTGCTGAAACGCGCAGAAGGCGATGGCGAAGGCTTCATCGTTATTGATGACCTGGTGGATACCGGTG
GTACTGCGGTTGCGATTCGTGAAATGTATCCAAAAGCGCACTTTGTCACCATCTTCGCAAAACCGGCTGG
TCGTCCGCTGGTTGATGACTATGTTGTTGATATCCCGCAAGATACCTGGATTGAACAGCCGTGGGATATG
GGCGTCGTATTCGTCCCGCCAATCTCCGGTCGCTAATCTTTTCAACGCCTGGCACTGCCGGGCGTTGTTC
TTTTTAACTTCAGGCGGGTTACAATAGTTTCCAGTAAGTATTCTGGAGGCTGCATCCATGACACAGGCAA
ACCTGAGCGAAACCCTGTTCAAACCCCGCTTTAAACATCCTGAAACCTCGACGCTAGTCCGCCGCTTTAA
TCACGGCGCACAACCGCCTGTGCAGTCGGCCCTTGATGGTAAAACCATCCCTCACTGGTATCGCATGATT
AACCGTCTGATGTGGATCTGGCGCGGCATTGACCCACGCGAAATCCTCGACGTCCAGGCACGTATTGTGA
TGAGCGATGCCGAACGTACCGACGATGATTTATACGATACGGTGATTGGCTACCGTGGCGGCAACTGGAT
TTATGAGTGGGCCCCGGATCTTTGTGAAGGAACCTTACTTCTGTGGTGTGACATAATTGGACAAACTACC
TACAGAGATTTAAAGCTCTAAGGTAAATATAAAATTTTTAAGTGTATAATGTGTTAAACTACTGATTCTA
ATTGTTTGTGTATTTTAGATTCCAACCTATGGAACTGATGAATGGGAGCAGTGGTGGAATGCCTTTAATG
AGGAAAACCTGTTTTGCTCAGAAGAAATGCCATCTAGTGATGATGAGGCTACTGCTGACTCTCAACATTC
TACTCCTCCAAAAAAGAAGAGAAAGGTAGAAGACCCCAAGGACTTTCCTTCAGAATTGCTAAGTTTTTTG
AGTCATGCTGTGTTTAGTAATAGAACTCTTGCTTGCTTTGCTATTTACACCACAAAGGAAAAAGCTGCAC
TGCTATACAAGAAAATTATGGAAAAATATTCTGTAACCTTTATAAGTAGGCATAACAGTTATAATCATAA
CATACTGTTTTTTCTTACTCCACACAGGCATAGAGTGTCTGCTATTAATAACTATGCTCAAAAATTGTGT
ACCTTTAGCTTTTTAATTTGTAAAGGGGTTAATAAGGAATATTTGATGTATAGTGCCTT
