>Addgene plasmid #210567 | pHR-SIN-BX SpyCatcher003-(short)mCD80 | depositor partial sequence | sequence record 410663 | pHR-SIN-BX SpyCatcher003-(short)mCD80 sequence 2702 bps
AGTTTGGATCGATAAGCTTGATATCGAATTCCTGCAGCCCCGATAAAATAAAAGATTTTATTTAGTCTCC
AGAAAAAGGGGGGAATGAAAGACCCCCACCTGTAGGTTTGGCAAGCTAGCTGCAGTAACGCCATTTGCAA
GGCATGGAAAAATACCAAACCAAGAATAGAGAAGTTCAGATCAAGGGCGGGTACATGAAAATAGCTAACG
TTGGGCCAAACAGGATATCTGCGGTGAGCAGTTTCGGCCCCGGCCCGGGGCCAAGAACAGATGGTCACCG
CAGTTTCGGCCCCGGCCCGAGGCCAAGAACAGATGGTCCCCAGATATGGCCCAACCCTCAGCAGTTTCTT
AAGACCCATCAGATGTTTCCAGGCTCCCCCAAGGACCTGAAATGACCCTGCGCCTTATTTGAATTAACCA
ATCAGCCTGCTTCTCGCTTCTGTTCGCGCGCTTCTGCTTCCCGAGCTCTATAAAAGAGCTCACAACCCCT
CACTCGGCGCGCCAGTCCTCCGACAGACTGAGTCGCCCGGGGGGGATCCCGGTACTCGAGGCCACCATGG
AGACAGACACACTCCTGCTATGGGTACTGCTGCTCTGGGTTCCAGGTTCCACTGGTGACGTGACCACACT
GTCCGGACTGTCTGGAGAGCAGGGACCATCCGGCGACATGACCACAGAGGAGGATTCTGCCACACACATC
AAGTTCAGCAAGAGGGACGAGGACGGAAGAGAGCTGGCAGGAGCAACCATGGAGCTGAGGGATAGCTCCG
GCAAGACCATCAGCACATGGATCTCCGACGGCCACGTGAAGGATTTCTACCTGTATCCCGGCAAGTACAC
CTTTGTGGAGACAGCAGCACCAGACGGATATGAGGTGGCAACCCCTATCGAGTTTACAGTGAACGAGGAC
GGACAGGTGACCGTGGATGGAGAGGCAACAGAGGGCGATGCACACACCGGATCTAGCGGATCTGGTGGAA
GCCCTCCTGATAGCAAGAACACACTTGTGCTCTTTGGGGCAGGATTCGGCGCAGTAATAACAGTCGTCGT
CATCGTTGTCATCATCAAATGCTTCTGTAAGCACAGAAGCTGTTTCAGAAGAAATGAGGCAAGCAGAGAA
ACAAACAACAGCCTTACCTTCGGGCCTGAAGAAGCATTAGCTGAACAGACCGTCTTCCTTTAGGCGGCCG
CGACTCTAGAGTCGACCTGCAGGCATGCAAGCTTGATATCAAGCTTATCGATAATCAACCTCTGGATTAC
AAAATTTGTGAAAGATTGACTGGTATTCTTAACTATGTTGCTCCTTTTACGCTATGTGGATACGCTGCTT
TAATGCCTTTGTATCATGCTATTGCTTCCCGTATGGCTTTCATTTTCTCCTCCTTGTATAAATCCTGGTT
GCTGTCTCTTTATGAGGAGTTGTGGCCCGTTGTCAGGCAACGTGGCGTGGTGTGCACTGTGTTTGCTGAC
GCAACCCCCACTGGTTGGGGCATTGCCACCACCTGTCAGCTCCTTTCCGGGACTTTCGCTTTCCCCCTCC
CTATTGCCACGGCGGAACTCATCGCCGCCTGCCTTGCCCGCTGCTGGACAGGGGCTCGGCTGTTGGGCAC
TGACAATTCCGTGGTGTTGTCGGGGAAATCATCGTCCTTTCCTTGGCTGCTCGCCTGTGTTGCCACCTGG
ATTCTGCGCGGGACGTCCTTCTGCTACGTCCCTTCGGCCCTCAATCCAGCGGACCTTCCTTCCCGCGGCC
TGCTGCCGGCTCTGCGGCCTCTTCCGCGTCTTCGCCTTCGCCCTCAGACGAGTCGGATCTCCCTTTGGGC
CGCCTCCCCGCATCGATACCGTCGACCTCGATCGAGGGAATTAATTCGAGCTCGGTACCTTTAAGACCAA
TGACTTACAAGGCAGCTGTAGATCTTAGCCACTTTTTAAAAGAAAAGGGGGGACTGGAAGGGCTAATTCA
CTCCCAACGAAGACAAGATCTGCTTTTTGCTTGTACTGGGTCTCTCTGGTTAGACCAGATCTGAGCCTGG
GAGCTCTCTGGCTAACTAGGGAACCCACTGCTTAAGCCTCAATAAAGCTTGCCTTGAGTGCTTCAAGTAG
TGTGTGCCCGTCTGTTGTGTGACTCTGGTAACTAGAGATCCCTCAGACCCTTTTAGTCAGTGTGGAAAAT
CTCTAGCAGCATCTAGAATTAATTCCGTGTATTCTATAGTGTCACCTAAATCGTATGTGTATGATACATA
AGGTTATGTATTAATTGTAGCCGCGTTCTAACGACAATATGTACAAGCCTAATTGTGTAGCATCTGGCTT
ACTGAAGCAGACCCTATCATCTCTCTCGTAAACTGCCGTCAGAGTCGGTTTGGTTGGACGAACCTTCTGA
GTTTCTGGTAACGCCGTCCCGCACCCGGAAATGGTCAGCGAACCAATCAGCAGGGTCATCGCTAGCCAGA
TCCTCTACGCCGGACGCATCGTGGCCGGCATCACCGGCGCCACAGGTGCGGTTGCTGGCGCCTATATCGC
CGACATCACCGATGGGGAAGATCGGGCTCGCCACTTCGGGCTCATGAGCGCTTGTTTCGGCGTGGGTATG
GTGGCAGGCCCCGTGGCCGGGGGACTGTTGGGCGCCATCTCCTTGCATGCACCATTCCTTGCGGCGGCGG
TGCTCAACGGCCTCAACCTACTACTGGGCTGCTTCCTAATGC
